Addgene plasmid #226120: p-HITI-F9-Ckm
Purpose: HITI insert construct with Ckm gRNA and hF9 transgene
Depositing lab: Christopher Nelson. Depositing organization: University of Arkansas. Publication: Precision and efficacy of RNA-guided DNA integration in high-expressing muscle loci. Padmaswari MH, Bulliard G, Agrawal S, Jia MS, Khadgi S, Murach KA, Nelson CE. Mol Ther Nucleic Acids. 2024 Sep 2;35(4):102320. doi: 10.1016/j.omtn.2024.102320. eCollection 2024 Dec 10. PubMed 39398225.
Backbone
  Vector backbone: pZDonor
  Backbone manufacturer: Sigma
  Total vector size (bp): 6025
  Vector type: Mammalian Expression, CRISPR
Growth in bacteria
  Bacterial resistance: Ampicillin, 100 μg/mL
  Growth temperature: 37°C
  Growth strain: DH5alpha
  Copy number: High Copy
Gene/Insert 1
  Gene/Insert name: F9
  Species: H. sapiens (human)
  Insert size (bp): 2774
  Entrez Gene: F9 (a.k.a. F9 p22, FIX, HEMB, P19, PTC, THPH8)
  Cloning method: Gibson Cloning
  Sequencing primers: 5′ M13R
Gene/Insert 2
  Gene/Insert name: Ckm gRNA (alt name: Ckm)
  Species: M. musculus (mouse)
  Entrez Gene: Ckm (a.k.a. CPK-M, Ckmm, M-CK, MCK)
Terms and licenses: Academic/Nonprofit Terms; Industry Terms
Depositor comments: part of the insert was cloned from Addgene Plasmid #182141 Please visit https://doi.org/10.1101/2024.03.18.582796 for bioRxiv preprint.
How to cite: p-HITI-F9-Ckm was a gift from Christopher Nelson (Addgene plasmid # 226120 ; http://n2t.net/addgene:226120 ; RRID:Addgene_226120)
