[The description below was written by a language model from this plasmid's Addgene catalogue record and pLannotate feature annotations shown in this document.]
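Description:
p-HITI-F9-Ckm is a 6,025 bp donor plasmid built on the pZDonor backbone and catalogued as a mammalian expression/CRISPR vector. It serves as the insert construct for homology-independent targeted integration (HITI), a strategy in which a nuclease cuts both the genomic target and the donor so that the payload is ligated into the break by non-homologous end joining rather than by homology-directed repair. In bacteria it is maintained at high copy from a ColE1/pUC-type origin and selected with ampicillin through the bla (AmpR) gene and its promoter. An f1 origin, lac promoter/operator and CAP site, lacZα and lacI fragments, and flanking T3 and T7 promoters are ordinary cloning-vector remnants surrounding the insert.

The payload is a human coagulation factor IX (F9) transgene, recorded as a 2,774 bp insert assembled by Gibson cloning, with part of it derived from another deposited plasmid. The annotation identifies the F9 coding sequence in the forward orientation, and no mammalian promoter is annotated upstream of it. This would fit a design in which expression depends on integration into the highly expressed muscle creatine kinase (Ckm) locus, but the record does not say so explicitly. An SV40 polyadenylation signal is annotated further downstream on the opposite strand. The catalogue also lists a guide RNA targeting mouse Ckm. However, roughly 1.4 kb between the F9 coding sequence and the SV40 signal is unannotated, and no gRNA scaffold, Pol III promoter or nuclease target sites appear in the feature table, so their arrangement cannot be described from it. No Cas nuclease is present, so it would have to be supplied separately. The associated work concerns the precision and efficacy of RNA-guided integration at high-expressing muscle loci.
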