Features (pLannotate 1.2.2; 13 found; start..end, strand, type, name):
    730..822     +  CDS            lacI (fragment): lac repressor; lacI; The lac repressor binds to the lac operator to inhibit transcription in E. coli. This inhibition can be relieved by adding lactose or isopropyl-β-D-thiogalactopyranoside (IPTG).
    835..856     +  protein_bind   CAP binding site: CAP binding activates transcription in the presence of cAMP. E. coli catabolite activator protein
    871..901     +  promoter       lac promoter: promoter for the E. coli lac operon
    909..925     +  protein_bind   lac operator: The lac repressor binds to the lac operator to inhibit transcription in E. coli. This inhibition can be relieved by adding lactose or isopropyl-β-D-thiogalactopyranoside (IPTG). lac repressor encoded by lacI
    970..988     +  promoter       T3 promoter: promoter for bacteriophage T3 RNA polymerase
   1166..2548    +  CDS            F9: FA9_HUMAN - Experimental evidence at protein level: Swiss-Prot protein existence level 1. Factor IX is a vitamin K-dependent plasma protein that participates in the intrinsic pathway of blood coagulation by converting factor X to its active form in the presence of Ca(2+) ions, phospholipids, and factor VIIIa. From Homo sapiens (Human).
   3940..4074    -  polyA_signal   SV40 poly(A) signal: SV40 polyadenylation signal
   4181..4199    -  promoter       T7 promoter: promoter for bacteriophage T7 RNA polymerase
   4207..4362    +  CDS            lacZα (fragment): LacZα fragment of β-galactosidase; lacZ fragment
   4367..4795    +  rep_origin     f1 ori (sequence partly withheld): f1 bacteriophage origin of replication; arrow indicates direction of (+) strand synthesis
   4848..4952    +  promoter       AmpR promoter: bla
   4953..5813    +  CDS            AmpR: β-lactamase; bla; confers resistance to ampicillin, carbenicillin, and related antibiotics
   5984..547     +  rep_origin     ori (across the origin): high-copy-number ColE1/pMB1/pBR322/pUC origin of replication
>Addgene plasmid #226120 | p-HITI-F9-Ckm | addgene full sequence | sequence record 481699 | Addgene NGS Result
AAAAAAACCACCGCTACCAGCGGTGGTTTGTTTGCCGGATCAAGAGCTACCAACTCTTTTTCCGAAGGTA
ACTGGCTTCAGCAGAGCGCAGATACCAAATACTGTTCTTCTAGTGTAGCCGTAGTTAGGCCACCACTTCA
AGAACTCTGTAGCACCGCCTACATACCTCGCTCTGCTAATCCTGTTACCAGTGGCTGCTGCCAGTGGCGA
TAAGTCGTGTCTTACCGGGTTGGACTCAAGACGATAGTTACCGGATAAGGCGCAGCGGTCGGGCTGAACG
GGGGGTTCGTGCACACAGCCCAGCTTGGAGCGAACGACCTACACCGAACTGAGATACCTACAGCGTGAGC
TATGAGAAAGCGCCACGCTTCCCGAAGGGAGAAAGGCGGACAGGTATCCGGTAAGCGGCAGGGTCGGAAC
AGGAGAGCGCACGAGGGAGCTTCCAGGGGGAAACGCCTGGTATCTTTATAGTCCTGTCGGGTTTCGCCAC
CTCTGACTTGAGCGTCGATTTTTGTGATGCTCGTCAGGGGGGCGGAGCCTATGGAAAAACGCCAGCAACG
CGGCCTTTTTACGGTTCCTGGCCTTTTGCTGGCCTTTTGCTCACATGTTCTTTCCTGCGTTATCCCCTGA
TTCTGTGGATAACCGTATTACCGCCTTTGAGTGAGCTGATACCGCTCGCCGCAGCCGAACGACCGAGCGC
AGCGAGTCAGTGAGCGAGGAAGCGGAAGAGCGCCCAATACGCAAACCGCCTCTCCCCGCGCGTTGGCCGA
TTCATTAATGCAGCTGGCACGACAGGTTTCCCGACTGGAAAGCGGGCAGTGAGCGCAACGCAATTAATGT
GAGTTAGCTCACTCATTAGGCACCCCAGGCTTTACACTTTATGCTTCCGGCTCGTATGTTGTGTGGAATT
GTGAGCGGATAACAATTTCACACAGGAAACAGCTATGACCATGATTACGCCAAGCGCGCAATTAACCCTC
ACTAAAGGGAACAAAAGCTGGAGCTCCCCTATGTGATCCTGCTGGGGACTATGTCCCCTAGGTTCCTGGG
GAGGGAGGACGTCGGGGCCAGCCAGGCTTACCCCCCCTGCCGCTGAGACTTCTGCGCTGGTGCACCGCGC
CTCTTCGCGGTCTCCCTGTCCTTGCAGAGAACCGGTCAGGCCACCATGCAGCGCGTGAACATGATCATGG
CAGAATCACCAGGCCTCATCACCATCTGCCTTTTAGGATATCTACTCAGTGCTGAATGTACAGTTTTTCT
TGATCATGAAAACGCCAACAAAATTCTGAATCGGCCAAAGAGGTATAATTCAGGTAAATTGGAAGAGTTT
GTTCAAGGGAACCTTGAGAGAGAATGTATGGAAGAAAAGTGTAGTTTTGAAGAAGCACGAGAAGTTTTTG
AAAACACTGAAAGAACAACTGAATTTTGGAAGCAGTATGTTGATGGAGATCAGTGTGAGTCCAATCCATG
TTTAAATGGCGGCAGTTGCAAGGATGACATTAATTCCTATGAATGTTGGTGTCCCTTTGGATTTGAAGGA
AAGAACTGTGAATTAGATGTAACATGTAACATTAAGAATGGCAGATGCGAGCAGTTTTGTAAAAATAGTG
CTGATAACAAGGTGGTTTGCTCCTGTACTGAGGGATATCGACTTGCAGAAAACCAGAAGTCCTGTGAACC
AGCAGTGCCATTTCCATGTGGAAGAGTTTCTGTTTCACAAACTTCTAAGCTCACCCGTGCTGAGACTGTT
TTTCCTGATGTGGACTATGTAAATTCTACTGAAGCTGAAACCATTTTGGATAACATCACTCAAAGCACCC
AGTCATTTAATGACTTCACTCGGGTTGTTGGTGGAGAAGATGCCAAACCAGGTCAATTCCCTTGGCAGGT
TGTTTTGAATGGTAAAGTTGATGCATTCTGTGGAGGCTCTATCGTTAATGAAAAATGGATTGTAACTGCT
GCCCACTGTGTTGAAACTGGTGTTAAAATTACAGTTGTCGCAGGTGAACATAATATTGAGGAGACAGAAC
ATACAGAGCAAAAGCGAAATGTGATTCGAATTATTCCTCACCACAACTACAATGCAGCTATTAATAAGTA
CAACCATGACATTGCCCTTCTGGAACTGGACGAACCCTTAGTGCTAAACAGCTACGTTACACCTATTTGC
ATTGCTGACAAGGAATACACGAACATCTTCCTCAAATTTGGATCTGGCTATGTAAGTGGCTGGGGAAGAG
TCTTCCACAAAGGGAGATCAGCTTTAGTTCTTCAGTACCTTAGAGTTCCACTTGTTGACCGAGCCACATG
TCTTCGATCTACAAAGTTCACCATCTATAACAACATGTTCTGTGCTGGCTTCCATGAAGGAGGTAGAGAT
TCATGTCAAGGAGATAGTGGGGGACCCCATGTTACTGAAGTGGAAGGGACCAGTTTCTTAACTGGAATTA
TTAGCTGGGGTGAAGAGTGTGCAATGAAAGGCAAATATGGAATATATACCAAGGTATCCCGGTATGTCAA
CTGGATTAAGGAAAAAACAAAGCTCACTTAATGAAAGATGGATTTCCAAGGTTAATTCATTGGAATTGAA
AATTAACAGGGCCTCTCACTAACTAATCACTTTCCCATCTTTTGTTAGATTTGAATATATACATTCTATG
ATCATTGCTTTTTCTCTTTACAGGGGAGAATTTCATATTTTACCTGAGCAAATTGATTAGAAAATGGAAC
CACTAGAGGAATATAATGTGTTAGGAAATTACAGTCATTTCTAAGGGCCCAGCCCTTGACAAAATTGTGA
AGTTAAATTCTCCACTCTGTCCATCAGATACTATGGTTCTCCACTATGGCAACTAACTCACTCAATTTTC
CCTCCTTAGCAGCATTCCATCTTCCCGATCTTCTTTGCTTCTCCAACCAAAACATCAATGTTTATTAGTT
CTGTATACAGTACAGGATCTTTGGTCTACTCTATCACAAGGCCAGTATCACACTCATGAAGAAAGAACAC
AGGAGTAGCTGAGAGGCTAAAACTCATCAAAAACACTACTCCTTTTCCTCTACCCTATTCCTCAATCTTT
TACCTTTTCCAAATCCCAATCCCCAAATCAGTTTTTCTCTTTCTTACTCCCTCTCTCCCTTTTACCCTCC
ATGGTCGTTAAAGGAGAGATGGGGAGCATCATTCTGTTATACTTCTGTACACAGTTATACATGTCTATCA
AACCCAGACTTGCTTCCGTAGTGGAGACTTGCTTTTCAGAACATAGGGATGAAGTAAGGTGCCTGAAAAG
TTTGGGGGAAAAGTTTCTTTCAGAGAGTTAAGTTATTTTATATATATAATATATATATAAAATATATAAT
ATACAATATAAATATATAGTGTGTGTGTATGCGTGTGTGTAGACACACACGCATACACACATATAATGGA
AGCAATAAGCCATTCTAAGAGCTTGTATGGTTATGGAGGTCTGACTAGGCATGATTTCACGAAGGCAAGA
TTGGCATATCATTGTAACTAAAAAAGCTGACATTGACCCAGACATATTGTACTCTTTCTAAAAATAATAA
TAATAATGCTAACAGAAAGAAGAGAACCGTTCGTTTGCAATCTACAGCTAGTAGAGACTTTGAGGAAGAA
TTCAACAGTGTGTCTTCAGCAGTGTTCAGAGCCAAGCAAGAAGTTGAAGTTGCCTAGACCAGAGGACATA
AGTATCATGTCTCCTTTAACTAGCATACCCCGAAGTGGAGAAGGGTGCAGCAGGCTCAAAGGCATAAGTC
ATTCCAATCAGCCAACTAAGTTGTCCTTTTCTGGTTTCGTGTTCACCATGGAACATTTTGATTATAGTTA
ATCCTTCTATCTTGAATCTTCTAGAGAGTTGCTGACCAACTGACGTATGTTTCCCTTTGTGAATTAATAA
ACTGGTGTTCTGGTTCATGGATCCAGACATGATAAGATACATTGATGAGTTTGGACAAACCACAACTAGA
ATGCAGTGAAAAAAATGCTTTATTTGTGAAATTTGTGATGCTATTGCTTTATTTGTAACCATTATAAGCT
GCAATAAACAAGTTAACAACAACAATTGCATTCATTTTATGTTTCAGGTTCAGGGGGAGGTGTGGGAGGT
TTTTTAGTCGACCCCTATGTGATCCTGCTGGGGACTGGTACCCAATTCGCCCTATAGTGAGTCGTATTAC
GCGCGCTCACTGGCCGTCGTTTTACAACGTCGTGACTGGGAAAACCCTGGCGTTACCCAACTTAATCGCC
TTGCAGCACATCCCCCTTTCGCCAGCTGGCGTAATAGCGAAGAGGCCCGCACCGATCGCCCTTCCCAACA
GTTGCGCAGCCTGAATGGCGAATGGG
[124 nt withheld, positions 4367-4490]
C
[91 nt withheld, positions 4492-4582]
A
[49 nt withheld, positions 4584-4632]
CCTTTGACGTTGGAGTCCACGTTCTTT
[37 nt withheld, positions 4660-4696]
ACCCTATCTCGGTCTATTCTTTTGATTTATAAGGGATTTTGCCGATTTCGGCCTATTGGTTAAAAAATGA
GCTGATTTAACAAAAATTTAACGCGAATTTTAACAAAATATTAACGCTTACAATTTAGGTGGCACTTTTC
GGGGAAATGTGCGCGGAACCCCTATTTGTTTATTTTTCTAAATACATTCAAATATGTATCCGCTCATGAG
ACAATAACCCTGATAAATGCTTCAATAATATTGAAAAAGGAAGAGTATGAGTATTCAACATTTCCGTGTC
GCCCTTATTCCCTTTTTTGCGGCATTTTGCCTTCCTGTTTTTGCTCACCCAGAAACGCTGGTGAAAGTAA
AAGATGCTGAAGATCAGTTGGGTGCACGAGTGGGTTACATCGAACTGGATCTCAACAGCGGTAAGATCCT
TGAGAGTTTTCGCCCCGAAGAACGTTTTCCAATGATGAGCACTTTTAAAGTTCTGCTATGTGGCGCGGTA
TTATCCCGTATTGACGCCGGGCAAGAGCAACTCGGTCGCCGCATACACTATTCTCAGAATGACTTGGTTG
AGTACTCACCAGTCACAGAAAAGCATCTTACGGATGGCATGACAGTAAGAGAATTATGCAGTGCTGCCAT
AACCATGAGTGATAACACTGCGGCCAACTTACTTCTGACAACGATCGGAGGACCGAAGGAGCTAACCGCT
TTTTTGCACAACATGGGGGATCATGTAACTCGCCTTGATCGTTGGGAACCGGAGCTGAATGAAGCCATAC
CAAACGACGAGCGTGACACCACGATGCCTGTAGCAATGGCAACAACGTTGCGCAAACTATTAACTGGCGA
ACTACTTACTCTAGCTTCCCGGCAACAATTAATAGACTGGATGGAGGCGGATAAAGTTGCAGGACCACTT
CTGCGCTCGGCCCTTCCGGCTGGCTGGTTTATTGCTGATAAATCTGGAGCCGGTGAGCGTGGGTCTCGCG
GTATCATTGCAGCACTGGGGCCAGATGGTAAGCCCTCCCGTATCGTAGTTATCTACACGACGGGGAGTCA
GGCAACTATGGATGAACGAAATAGACAGATCGCTGAGATAGGTGCCTCACTGATTAAGCATTGGTAACTG
TCAGACCAAGTTTACTCATATATACTTTAGATTGATTTAAAACTTCATTTTTAATTTAAAAGGATCTAGG
TGAAGATCCTTTTTGATAATCTCATGACCAAAATCCCTTAACGTGAGTTTTCGTTCCACTGAGCGTCAGA
CCCCGTAGAAAAGATCAAAGGATCTTCTTGAGATCCTTTTTTTCTGCGCGTAATCTGCTGCTTGCAAAC
